Addgene plasmid #17993: pLNC Wnt-3
Depositing lab: Jan Kitajewski. Depositing organization: Columbia University. Publication: Transformation by Wnt family proteins correlates with regulation of beta-catenin. Shimizu H, Julius MA, Giarre M, Zheng Z, Brown AM, Kitajewski J. Cell Growth Differ. 1997 Dec . 8(12):1349-58. PubMed 9419423.
Backbone
  Vector backbone: pLNC
  Backbone size w/o insert (bp): 6620
  Vector type: Retroviral
  Selectable markers: Neomycin (select with G418)
Growth in bacteria
  Bacterial resistance: Ampicillin, 100 μg/mL
  Growth temperature: 37°C
  Growth strain: DH5alpha
  Growth instructions: DH5a, HB101
  Copy number: Low Copy
Gene/Insert
  Gene/Insert name: Wnt-3
  Species: H. sapiens (human)
  Insert size (bp): 1300
  Entrez Gene: WNT3 (a.k.a. INT4, TETAMS)
  Cloning method: Restriction Enzyme
  Sequencing primers: 5′ AGCTCGTTTAGTGAACCGTCAGATCG; 3′ ACCTACAGGTGGGGTCTTTCATTCCC
Terms and licenses: Academic/Nonprofit Terms; Industry Terms: Not Available to Industry
Depositor comments: Gavin, B.J., McMahon, J.A., and McMahon, A.P. Expression of multiple novel Wnt-1/Int-1-related genes during fetal and adult mouse development. Genes Dev.,4:2319-2332, 1990. Roelink, H., and Nusse, R. Expression of two members of the Wnt family during mouse development -restricted temporal and spatial patterns in the developing neural tube. Genes Dev., 5: 381-388, 1991.
How to cite: pLNC Wnt-3 was a gift from Jan Kitajewski (Addgene plasmid # 17993 ; http://n2t.net/addgene:17993 ; RRID:Addgene_17993)
