[The description below was written by a language model from this plasmid's Addgene catalogue record.]
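Description:
pLNC Wnt-3 is a retroviral expression vector built on the pLNC backbone (about 6.6 kb without insert) and carrying an approximately 1.3 kb Wnt-3 insert introduced by restriction enzyme cloning. The catalogue lists the insert as human WNT3. However, the depositor's comments point to literature describing Wnt gene expression during mouse development, so the species origin of the cDNA may need checking by sequencing. In bacteria the plasmid is selected with ampicillin and is recorded as low copy. In mammalian cells, a neomycin resistance marker allows transduced or transfected populations to be selected with G418.

No feature table is supplied, and the record does not explicitly name the promoter driving Wnt-3 or list the viral elements. As a retroviral vector, it would be expected to have long terminal repeats and a packaging signal flanking the payload. With these, a transcript made in a packaging cell line is encapsidated into viral particles and, after infection, integrates stably into the target cell genome. The neomycin marker then permits recovery of stable Wnt-3-expressing cell pools. No epitope tag or reporter is recorded.

The associated publication examined how transformation by different Wnt family proteins correlates with their regulation of beta-catenin. This fits use of the construct to express Wnt-3 stably in cultured mammalian cells. Such lines allow its transforming activity and its effects on beta-catenin signalling to be compared with those of other Wnt family members expressed from the same backbone.
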