>Addgene plasmid #17993 | pLNC Wnt-3 | addgene partial sequence | sequence record 23899 | LNCX 5'-AGCTCGTTTAGTGAACCGTCAGATC-3'
NGGNACATCAGCNGTTTTGACCTCCATAGAAGACACCGGGACCGATCCAGCCTCCGCGGCCCCAAGCTGC
GGCCGCAGCTTATCGATAGGGGCCGCTCTAGAACTAGTGGATCCCCCCGCGGGCAAACTTCCTCCTCGGC
GCCTCTTCTAATGGAGCCCCACCTGCTCGGGCTGCTCCTCGGCCTCCTGCTCGGTGGCACCAGGGTCCTC
GCTGGCTACCCAATTTGGTGGTCCCTGGCCCTGGGCCAGCAGTACACATCTCTGGGCTCACAGCCCCTGC
TCTGCGGCTCCATCCCAGGCCTGGTCCCCAAGCAACTGCGCTTCTGCCGCAATTACATCGAGATCATGCC
CAGCGTGGCCGAGGGCGTGAAGCTGGGCATCCAGGAGTGCCAGCACCAGTTCCGGGGCCGCCGCTGGAAC
TGCACCACCATAGATGACAGCCTGGCCATCTTTGGGCCCGTCCTCGACAAAGCCACCCGCGAGTCGGCCT
TCGTTCACGCCATCGCCTCGGCCGGCGTGGCCTTCGCCGTCACCCGCTCCTGCGCCGAGGGCACCTCCAC
CATTTGCGGCTGTGACTCGCATCATAAGGGGCCGCCTGGCGAAGGCTGGAAGTGGGGCGGCTGCAGCGAN
GAACNCCAACTNAGGGGTGCTGGTGTCCCGGGAATTTGCGGATGCGCGGGAGAACAGGCCAGATGCCCGC
TCAGCTATGAACAGCACACATAAAAGCAGGCGACACATCTTNGTGAACAAATGCACTAAAAGTGNAATGC
NACGGTTGTCGGCACTGCAAGTGAAACTGCTGTGGCCAGCCGATTCGTGCATGGCATTCTNAGAA
